Addgene plasmid #220245: pHIV-EGFP.Flag-EZH2-mt2
Purpose: Expresses an EZH2 mutant for knockout/rescue experiments in mammalian cells.
Depositing lab: Chen Davidovich. Depositing organization: Monash University. Publication: Inseparable RNA binding and chromatin modification activities of a nucleosome-interacting surface in EZH2. Gail EH, Healy E, Flanigan SF, Jones N, Ng XH, Uckelmann M, Levina V, Zhang Q, Davidovich C. Nat Genet. 2024 May 14. doi: 10.1038/s41588-024-01740-8. PubMed 38744974.
Backbone
  Vector backbone: pHIV-EGFP
  Backbone manufacturer: addgene Plasmid #21373
  Backbone size w/o insert (bp): 7746
  Total vector size (bp): 9995
  Vector type: Mammalian Expression, Lentiviral
Growth in bacteria
  Bacterial resistance: Ampicillin, 100 μg/mL
  Growth temperature: 37°C
  Growth strain: NEB Stable
  Copy number: High Copy
Gene/Insert
  Gene/Insert name: EZH2 mt 2 (alt names: Enhancer Of Zeste 2 Polycomb Repressive Complex 2 Subunit mutant 2; Histone-lysine N-methyltransferase)
  Species: H. sapiens (human)
  Insert size (bp): 2934
  Mutation: F32A, R34A, D36A, K39A, PRKKKR494-499NAAIRS
  GenBank ID: Q15910
  Entrez Gene: EZH2 (a.k.a. ENX-1, ENX1, EZH2b, KMT6, KMT6A, WVS, WVS2)
  Promoter: EF-1α
  Tag / fusion protein: Flag (N terminal on backbone)
  Cloning method: Unknown
  Sequencing primers: 5′ 5'-TGGAATTTGCCCTTTTTGAG-3'; 3′ 5'-AGGAACTGCTTCCTTCACGA-3'
Terms and licenses: Academic/Nonprofit Terms; Industry Terms: Not Available to Industry
How to cite: pHIV-EGFP.Flag-EZH2-mt2 was a gift from Chen Davidovich (Addgene plasmid # 220245 ; http://n2t.net/addgene:220245 ; RRID:Addgene_220245)
