[The description below was written by a language model from this plasmid's Addgene catalogue record and pLannotate feature annotations shown in this document.]
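Description:
pHIV-EGFP.Flag-EZH2-mt2 is an HIV-1-based lentiviral transfer plasmid for expression in mammalian cells, built on the pHIV-EGFP backbone and about 10 kb in total. It is propagated in bacteria through a high-copy ColE1/pUC-type origin and selected with ampicillin via the β-lactamase gene. The viral portion begins with a CMV enhancer/promoter placed upstream of a truncated 5' LTR, an arrangement that drives transcription of the genomic RNA in packaging cells. It is followed by the Ψ packaging signal with a partial gag sequence, the Rev response element for nuclear export of the unspliced RNA, and the cPPT/CTS, which aids nuclear import of the reverse-transcribed genome. A second truncated LTR, preceded by a nef fragment, closes the provirus.

The payload is a bicistronic cassette driven by the constitutive EF-1α promoter. The first cistron encodes human EZH2, the catalytic histone H3K27 methyltransferase subunit of Polycomb Repressive Complex 2, with an N-terminal Flag epitope (annotated as a partial 3xFLAG match) and, according to the feature table, an SV40 nuclear localization signal directly after the EZH2 coding region. This "mt2" version carries F32A, R34A, D36A and K39A substitutions, and residues 494-499 (PRKKKR) are replaced by NAAIRS. An EMCV IRES then allows translation of EGFP from the same transcript, so green fluorescence marks transduced cells and can be used to sort or monitor them. The recorded purpose is to express this EZH2 mutant in knockout/rescue experiments in mammalian cells. The associated publication concerns a nucleosome-interacting surface of EZH2 with linked RNA-binding and chromatin-modification activities.
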