Features (pLannotate 1.2.2; 21 found; start..end, strand, type, name):
      1..589     +  rep_origin     ori: high-copy-number ColE1/pMB1/pBR322/pUC origin of replication
    651..831     -  LTR            5' LTR (truncated): truncated 5' long terminal repeat (LTR) from HIV-1
    838..1338    -  CDS            nef (fragment): NEF_HV1LA - Experimental evidence at protein level: Swiss-Prot protein existence level 1. Extracellular Nef protein targets CD4(+) T-lymphocytes for apoptosis by interacting with CXCR4 surface receptors. From Human immunodeficiency virus type 1 group M subtype B (isolate Lai) (HIV-1).
   1340..1359    -  misc_feature   MCS (fragment): pBluescript multiple cloning site
   1369..2088    -  CDS            EGFP: the original enhanced GFP (Yang et al., 1996) mammalian codon-optimized
   2089..2675    -  misc_feature   IRES2: internal ribosome entry site (IRES) of the encephalomyocarditis virus (EMCV)
   2695..2715    -  CDS            SV40 NLS: nuclear localization signal of SV40 (simian virus 40) large T antigen
   2716..4965    -  CDS            EZH2: EZH2_HUMAN - Also known as KMT6. Experimental evidence at protein level: Swiss-Prot protein existence level 1. Polycomb group (PcG) protein. Catalytic subunit of the PRC2/EED-EZH2 complex, which methylates 'Lys-9' (H3K9me) and 'Lys-27' (H3K27me) of histone H3, leading to transcriptional repression of the affected target gene. Able to mono-, di- and trimethylate 'Lys-27' of histone H3 to form H3K27me1, H3K27me2 and H3K27me3, respectively. Displays a preference for substrates with less methylation, loses activity when progressively more methyl groups are incorporated into H3K27, H3K27me0 > H3K27
   4970..4990    -  CDS            3xFLAG (fragment): three tandem FLAG® epitope tags
   5028..6206    -  promoter       EF-1α promoter: strong constitutive promoter for human elongation factor EF-1α
   6269..6386    -  misc_feature   cPPT/CTS: central polypurine tract and central termination sequence of HIV-1
   6436..6536    -  CDS            Rev (fragment): human immunodeficiency virus 1 (HIV-1) Rev protein; rev; enhances nuclear export of unspliced and incompletely spliced viral mRNAs
   6913..7146    -  misc_feature   RRE: The Rev response element (RRE) of HIV-1 allows for Rev-dependent mRNA export from the nucleus to the cytoplasm.
   7321..7659    -  CDS            HIV-1 gag (fragment): gag protein from human immunodeficiency virus 1; gag
   7643..7768    -  misc_feature   HIV-1 Ψ: packaging signal of human immunodeficiency virus type 1
   7815..7995    -  LTR            5' LTR (truncated): truncated 5' long terminal repeat (LTR) from HIV-1
   8013..8212    -  promoter       CMV promoter: human cytomegalovirus (CMV) immediate early promoter
   8213..8592    -  enhancer       CMV enhancer: human cytomegalovirus immediate early enhancer
   8747..8799    +  misc_feature   bom (fragment): basis of mobility region from pBR322
   8858..8962    +  promoter       AmpR promoter: bla
   8963..9823    +  CDS            AmpR: β-lactamase; bla; confers resistance to ampicillin, carbenicillin, and related antibiotics
>Addgene plasmid #220245 | pHIV-EGFP.Flag-EZH2-mt2 | addgene full sequence | sequence record 436100 | Addgene NGS Result
TTGAGATCCTTTTTTTCTGCGCGTAATCTGCTGCTTGCAAACAAAAAAACCACCGCTACCAGCGGTGGTT
TGTTTGCCGGATCAAGAGCTACCAACTCTTTTTCCGAAGGTAACTGGCTTCAGCAGAGCGCAGATACCAA
ATACTGTTCTTCTAGTGTAGCCGTAGTTAGGCCACCACTTCAAGAACTCTGTAGCACCGCCTACATACCT
CGCTCTGCTAATCCTGTTACCAGTGGCTGCTGCCAGTGGCGATAAGTCGTGTCTTACCGGGTTGGACTCA
AGACGATAGTTACCGGATAAGGCGCAGCGGTCGGGCTGAACGGGGGGTTCGTGCACACAGCCCAGCTTGG
AGCGAACGACCTACACCGAACTGAGATACCTACAGCGTGAGCTATGAGAAAGCGCCACGCTTCCCGAAGG
GAGAAAGGCGGACAGGTATCCGGTAAGCGGCAGGGTCGGAACAGGAGAGCGCACGAGGGAGCTTCCAGGG
GGAAACGCCTGGTATCTTTATAGTCCTGTCGGGTTTCGCCACCTCTGACTTGAGCGTCGATTTTTGTGAT
GCTCGTCAGGGGGGCGGAGCCTATGGAAAAACGCCAGCAACGCGGCCTTTTTACGGTTCCTGGCCTTTTG
CTGGCCTTTTGCTCACATGCTGCTAGAGATTTTCCACACTGACTAAAAGGGTCTGAGGGATCTCTAGTTA
CCAGAGTCACACAACAGACGGGCACACACTACTTGAAGCACTCAAGGCAAGCTTTATTGAGGCTTAAGCA
GTGGGTTCCCTAGTTAGCCAGAGAGCTCCCAGGCTCAGATCTGGTCTAACCAGAGAGACCCAGTACAGTC
CGGATGCAGCTCTCGGGCCATGTGATGAAATGCTAGGCGGCTGTCAAACCTCCACTCTAATACTTCTCTC
TCCGGGTCATCCATCCCATGCAGGCTCACAGGGTGTAACAAGCGGGTGTTCTCTCCTTCATTGGCTTCTT
CTACCTTCTCTTGCTCAACTGGTACTAGCTTGTAGCACCATCCAAAGGTCAGTGGATATCTGATCCCTGG
CCCTGGTGTGTAGTTCTGCCAATCAGGGAAGTAGCCTTGTGTGTGGTAGATCCACAGATCAAGGATATCT
TGTCTTCGTTGGGAGTGAATTAGCCCTTCCAGTCCCCCCTTTTCTTTTAAAAAGTGGCTAAGATCTACAG
CTGCCTTGTAAGTCATTGGTCTTAAAGGTACCTGAGGTGTGACTGGAAAACCCACCTCCTCCTCCTCTTG
TGCTTCTAGCCAGGCACAATCAGCATTGGTAGCTGCTGTATTGCTACTTGTGATTGCTCCATGTTTTTCT
AGGTCTCGATCGAGGTCGACGGTATCGATGCGGCCGCTTTACTTGTACAGCTCGTCCATGCCGAGAGTGA
TCCCGGCGGCGGTCACGAACTCCAGCAGGACCATGTGATCGCGCTTCTCGTTGGGGTCTTTGCTCAGGGC
GGACTGGGTGCTCAGGTAGTGGTTGTCGGGCAGCAGCACGGGGCCGTCGCCGATGGGGGTGTTCTGCTGG
TAGTGGTCGGCGAGCTGCACGCTGCCGTCCTCGATGTTGTGGCGGATCTTGAAGTTCACCTTGATGCCGT
TCTTCTGCTTGTCGGCCATGATATAGACGTTGTGGCTGTTGTAGTTGTACTCCAGCTTGTGCCCCAGGAT
GTTGCCGTCCTCCTTGAAGTCGATGCCCTTCAGCTCGATGCGGTTCACCAGGGTGTCGCCCTCGAACTTC
ACCTCGGCGCGGGTCTTGTAGTTGCCGTCGTCCTTGAAGAAGATGGTGCGCTCCTGGACGTAGCCTTCGG
GCATGGCGGACTTGAAGAAGTCGTGCTGCTTCATGTGGTCGGGGTAGCGGCTGAAGCACTGCACGCCGTA
GGTCAGGGTGGTCACGAGGGTGGGCCAGGGCACGGGCAGCTTGCCGGTGGTGCAGATGAACTTCAGGGTC
AGCTTGCCGTAGGTGGCATCGCCCTCGCCCTCGCCGGACACGCTGAACTTGTGGCCGTTTACGTCGCCGT
CCAGCTCGACCAGGATGGGCACCACCCCGGTGAACAGCTCCTCGCCCTTGCTCACCATGGTTGTGGCCAT
ATTATCATCGTGTTTTTCAAAGGAAAACCACGTCCCCGTGGTTCGGGGGGCCTAGACGTTTTTTTAACCT
CGACTAAACACATGTAAAGCATGTGTACCGAGGCCCCAGATCAGATCCCATACAATGGGGTACCTTCTGG
GCATCCTTCAGCCCCTTGTTGAATACGCTTGAGGAGAGCCATTTGACTCTTTCCACAACTATCCAACTCA
CAACGTGGCACTGGGGTTGTGCCGCCTTTGCAGGTGTATCTTATACACGTGGCTTTTGGCCGCAGAGGCA
CCTGTCGCCAGGTGGGGGGTTCCGCTGCCTGCAAAGGGTCGCTACAGACGTTGTTTGTCTTCAAGAAGCT
TCCAGAGGAACTGCTTCCTTCACGACATTCAACAGACCTTGCATTCCTTTGGCGAGAGGGGAAAGACCCC
TAGGAATGCTCGTCAAGAAGACAGGGCCAGGTTTCCGGGCCCTCACATTGCCAAAAGACGGCAATATGGT
GGAAAATAACATATAGACAAACGCACACCGGCCTTATTCCAAGCGGCTTCGGCCAGTAACGTTAGGGGGG
GGGGAGGGAGAGGGGCGGATCCTAGCCCCTATTATACCTTTCTCTTCTTTTTTGGAGGGATTTCCATTTC
TCTTTCGATGCCGACATACTTCAGGGCATCAGCCTGGCTGTATCTGTAATCAAAAAACAGCTCTTCGCCA
GTCTGGATGGCTCTCTTGGCAAAAATACCTATCCTGTGATCACCGTTAACCATCATAACTTTTGCATAGC
AGTTTGGATTTACCGAATGATTTGCAAAACGAATTTTGTTACCCTTGCGGGTTGCATCCACCACAAAATC
ATTGTTCAAGTTGAACAGAAAGCTGCACATGTATTTATCATACACTTTCCCTCTTCTGTCAGCTTCATCT
TGAGAAATAATCTCTCCACAGTATTCTGAGATGAATTCATTTTTCTGCACAGGATCTTTGATAAAAATCC
CCCAGCCTGCCACGTCAGATGGTGCCAGCAATAGATGCTTTTTGGAGCCCCGCTGAATACTGCAGTTCTT
GCAGGACACATTTTTACTGTCCCAATGGTCAGCGGCTCCACAAGTAAGACAGAGGTCAGGGTCACACTCT
CGGACAGCCAGGTAGCACGGGCACTGCTTGGTGTTGCACTGTGCTTTGCAGCGGCATCCCGGAAAGCGGT
TTTGACACTCTGAACTACATTGACAAAACTTTTCACAAAAATTTTGTGCTATCACACAAGGGCACGAACT
GTCACAAGGCTGCCGTGGATGATCACAGGGTTGATAGTTGTAAACATGGTTAGAGGAGCCGTCCTTTTTC
AGCTGTATCTTTCTGCAGTGTGCAGCCCACAACCGGTGTTTACTCCTAATAGCAGCATTAGGAGTATCCA
CATCCTCAGCGGGAGCTGGAGCTATGATGCTAGATTCTTTGACTCTAAACTCATACACCTGTCTACATGT
TTTGGTCCCAATTAACCTAGCAATGGCACAGAAATTGTCATAGTAAGTGCCAATGAGGACTCTAAACATT
GAGGCTTCAGCACCACTCCACTCCACATTCTCAGGAGGTTCAATATTTGGCTTCATCTTTATTGGTGTTT
GACACCGAGAATTTGCTTCAGAGGAGCTCGAAGTTTCATCTTTCTTCTCTTCTTCTTCTTTATCATTGTT
CTCTCCCCCCGTTTCAGTCCCTGCTTCCCTATCACTGTCTGTATCCTTTGATTCCAGCACATTAATGGTG
GGGGTGCTGGGCCTGCTACTGTTATTGGGAAGCCGTCCTCTTCTGCGGCCTCCTGGACGTTTTGGTGGGG
TCTTTATCCGCTCAGCGGTGAGAGCAGCAGCAAACTCCTTTGCTCCCTCCAAATGCTGGTAACACTGTGG
TCCACAAGGTTTGTTGTCTAGAGCTGTTTCTGTGTTCTTCCGCTTATAAGTGTTGGGTGTTGCATGAAAA
GAATAATTGCACTTACGATGTAGGAAGCAGTCATATTTAAAACATCGCCTACAGAAAAGCGTATGAAAGG
AGTGTAAGCTTTGCTCTCTCTGAACAGATTTAGCATTTGGTCCATCTATGTTGGGGGTACATTCAGGAGG
AAGTGCGCCTGGGAGCTGCTGTTCGGTGAGTTCTTTATATTTTTCCTTTAGTTCTTCTGCTGTGCCCTTA
TCTGGAAACATTGAGGAAATGGCTTCAAAAATTTTATCAGAAGGAAATTTCCGAGGTGGGCGGCTTTCTT
TATCATCTCGGTGATCCTCCAGATCTTTCTGCTTTTCTTCTCTTTCTTCAGGATCGTCTCCATCATCATC
ATCGTCATCATCATTATATTGACCAAGGGCATTCACCAACTCCACAAAAATTTCATCATTTATAAACCCA
CATTCTCTATCCCCGTGTACTTTCCCATCATAATTTTTTATTAGTTCTTCAATGAAAGTACCATCCTGAT
CTAAAACTTCATCTCCCATATAAGGAATGTTATGTAAAACAGTTTCATCTTCCACCATAAAATTCTGCTG
TAGGGGTGACCAAGAATACATTATGGGTACTGAAGCAACTGCATTCAGAGTCTTTAATGGGATGACTTGT
GTTGGAAAATCCAAGTCACTGGTCACCGAACACTCCCTAGTCCCGCGCAATGAGCTCACAGAAGTCAGGA
TGTGCACAGGCTGTATCCTTCGCTGTTTCCATTCTTGGTTTAAGATTTCCGTTCTTTCCAAAATTTTCTG
ACGATTGGAACTAAACATACTAGCTACTTCAGCAGCAGCTCTAGCCCTCTTGAGCTGTCTCAGTCGCATG
TACTCTGATTTTACACGCTTCCGCCAACAAACTGGTCCCTTCTCAGATTTCTTCCCAGTCTGGCCCTTGT
CGTCATCGTCTTTGTAGTCCATGGTGGGTACTCTAGAATAGTTAACTCAGCGGCCGCTCACGACACCTGA
AATGGAAGAAAAAAACTTTGAACCACTGTCTGAGGCTTGAGAATGAACCAAGATCCAAACTCAAAAAGGG
CAAATTCCAAGGAGAATTACATCAAGTGCCAAGCTGGCCTAACTTCAGTCTCCACCCACTCAGTGTGGGG
AAACTCCATCGCATAAAACCCCTCCCCCCAACCTAAAGACGACGTACTCCAAAAGCTCGAGAACTAATCG
AGGTGCCTGGACGGCGCCCGGTACTCCGTGGAGTCACATGAAGCGACGGCTGAGGACGGAAAGGCCCTTT
TCCTTTGTGTGGGTGACTCACCCGCCCGCTCTCCCGAGCGCCGCGTCCTCCATTTTGAGCTCCCTGCAGC
AGGGCCGGGAAGCGGCCATCTTTCCGCTCACGCAACTGGTGCCGACCGGGCCAGCCTTGCCGCCCAGGGC
GGGGCGATACACGGCGGCGCGAGGCCAGGCACCAGAGCAGGCCGGCCAGCTTGAGACTACCCCCGTCCGA
TTCTCGGTGGCCGCGCTCGCAGGCCCCGCCTCGCCGAACATGTGCGCTGGGACGCACGGGCCCCGTCGCC
GCCCGCGGCCCCAAAAACCGAAATACCAGTGTGCAGATCTTGGCCCGCATTTACAAGACTATCTTGCCAG
AAAAAAAGCGTCGCAGCAGGTCATCAAAAATTTTAAATGGCTAGAGACTTATCGAAAGCAGCGAGACAGG
CGCGAAGGTGCCACCAGATTCGCACGCGGCGGCCCCAGCGCCCAGGCCAGGCCTCAACTCAAGCACGAGG
CGAAGGGGCTCCTTAAGCGCAAGGCCTCGAACTCTCCCACCCACTTCCAACCCGAAGCTCGGGATCAAGA
ATCACGTACTGCAGCCAGGTGGAAGTAATTCAAGGCACGCAAGGGCCATAACCCGTAAAGAGGCCAGGCC
CGCGGGAACCACACACGGCACTTACCTGTGTTCTGGCGGCAAACCCGTTGCGAAAAAGAACGTTCACGGC
GACTACTGCACTTATATACGGTTCTCCCCCACCCTCGGGAAAAAGGCGGAGCCAGTACACGACATCACTT
TCCCAGTTTACCCCGCGCCACCTTCTCTAGGCACCGGTTCAATTGCCGACCCCTCCCCCCAACTTCTCGG
GGACTGTGGGCGATGTGCGCTCTGCCCACTGACGGGCACCGGAGCCTCACGCTAGAGCGGGCCCGGTACT
AACCAAACTGGATCTCTGCTGTCCCTGTAATAAACCCGAAAATTTTGAATTTTTGTAATTTGTTTTTGTA
ATTCTTTAGTTTGTATGTCTGTTGCTATTATGTCTACTATTCTTTCCCCTGCACTGTACCCCCCAATCCC
CCCTTTTCTTTTAAAATTGTGGATGAATACTGCCATTTGTCTGCAGAATTGGCGCACGCAGTGCCGATCC
GTTCACTAATCGAATGGATCTGTCTCTGTCTCTCTCTCCACCTTCTTCTTCTATTCCTTCGGGCCTGTCG
GGTCCCCTCGGGGTTGGGAGGTGGGTCTGAAACGATAATGGTGAATATCCCTGCCTAACTCTATTCACTA
TAGAAAGTACAGCAAAAACTATTCTTAAACCTACCAAGCCTCCTACTATCATTATGAATAATTTTATATA
CCACAGCCAATTTGTTATGTTAAACCAATTCCACAAACTTGCCCATTTATCTAATTCCAATAATTCTTGT
TCATTCTTTTCTTGCTGGTTTTGCGATTCTTCAATTAAGGAGTGTATTAAGCTTGTGTAATTGTTAATTT
CTCTGTCCCACTCCATCCAGGTCGTGTGATTCCAAATCTGTTCCAGAGATTTATTACTCCAACTAGCATT
CCAAGGCACAGCAGTGGTGCAAATGAGTTTTCCAGAGCAACCCCAAATCCCCAGGAGCTGTTGATCCTTT
AGGTATCTTTCCACAGCCAGGATTCTTGCCTGGAGCTGCTTGATGCCCCAGACTGTGAGTTGCAACAGAT
GCTGTTGCGCCTCAATAGCCCTCAGCAAATTGTTCTGCTGCTGCACTATACCAGACAATAATTGTCTGGC
CTGTACCGTCAGCGTCATTGACGCTGCGCCCATAGTGCTTCCTGCTGCTCCCAAGAACCCAAGGAACAAA
GCTCCTATTCCCACTGCTCTTTTTTCTCTCTGCACCACTCTTCTCTTTGCCTTGGTGGGTGCTACTCCTA
ATGGTTCAATTTTTACTACTTTATATTTATATAATTCACTTCTCCAATTGTCCCTCATATCTCCTCCTCC
AGGTCTGAAGATCAGCGGCCGGCCGCTTGCTGTGCGGTGGTCTTACTTTTGTTTTGCTCTTCCTCTATCT
TGTCTAAAGCTTCCTTGGTGTCTTTTATCTCTATCCTTTGATGCACACAATAGAGGGTTGCTACTGTATT
ATATAATGATCTAAGTTCTTCTGATCCTGTCTGAAGGGATGGTTGTAGCTGTCCCAGTATTTGTCTACAG
CCTTCTGATGTTTCTAACAGGCCAGGATTAACTGCGAATCGTTCTAGCTCCCTGCTTGCCCATACTATAT
GTTTTAATTTATATTTTTTCTTTCCCCCTGGCCTTAACCGAATTTTTTCCCATCGCGATCTAATTCTCCC
CCGCTTAATACTGACGCTCTCGCACCCATCTCTCTCCTTCTAGCCTCCGCTAGTCAAAATTTTTGGCGTA
CTCACCAGTCGCCGCCCCTCGCCTCTTGCCGTGCGCGCTTCAGCAAGCCGAGTCCTGCGTCGAGAGAGCT
CCTCTGGTTTCCCTTTCGCTTTCAAGTCCCTGTTCGGGCGCCACTGCTAGAGATTTTCCACACTGACTAA
AAGGGTCTGAGGGATCTCTAGTTACCAGAGTCACACAACAGACGGGCACACACTACTTGAAGCACTCAAG
GCAAGCTTTATTGAGGCTTAAGCAGTGGGTTCCCTAGTTAGCCAGAGAGCTCCCAGGCTCAGATCTGGTC
TAACCAGAGAGACCCAGTACAGGCAAAACGCGCTGCTTATATAGACCTCCCACCGTACACGCCTACCGCC
CATTTGCGTCAATGGGGCGGAGTTGTTACGACATTTTGGAAAGTCCCGTTGATTTTGGTGCCAAAACAAA
CTCCCATTGACGTCAATGGGGTGGAGACTTGGAAATCCCCGTGAGTCAAACCGCTATCCACGCCCATTGA
TGTACTGCCAAAACCGCATCACCATGGTAATAGCGATGACTAATACGTAGATGTACTGCCAAGTAGGAAA
GTCCCATAAGGTCATGTACTGGGCATAATGCCAGGCGGGCCATTTACCGTCATTGACGTCAATAGGGGGC
GTACTTGGCATATGATACACTTGATGTACTGCCAAGTGGGCAGTTTACCGTAAATACTCCACCCATTGAC
GTCAATGGAAAGTCCCTATTGGCGTTACTATGGGAACATACGTCATTATTGACGTCAATGGGCGGGGGTC
GTTGGGCGGTCAGCCAGGCGGGCCATTTACCGTAAGTTATGTAACGCGGAACTCCATATATGGGCTATGA
ACTAATGACCCCGTAATTGATTACTATTAATAACTAGTCAATAATCAATGTCAACGCGTATATCTGGCCC
GTACATCGCGAAGCAGCGCAAAACGCCTAACCCTAAGCAGATTCTTCATGCAATTGTCGGTCAAGCCTTG
CCTTGTTGTAGCTTAAATTTTGCTCGCGCACTACTCAGCGACCTCCAACACACAAGCAGGGAGCAGATAC
TGGCTTAACTATGCGGCATCAGAGCAGATTGTACTGAGAGTGCACCATAGGGGATCGGGAGATCTCCCGA
TCCGTCGACGTCAGGTGGCACTTTTCGGGGAAATGTGCGCGGAACCCCTATTTGTTTATTTTTCTAAATA
CATTCAAATATGTATCCGCTCATGAGACAATAACCCTGATAAATGCTTCAATAATATTGAAAAAGGAAGA
GTATGAGTATTCAACATTTCCGTGTCGCCCTTATTCCCTTTTTTGCGGCATTTTGCCTTCCTGTTTTTGC
TCACCCAGAAACGCTGGTGAAAGTAAAAGATGCTGAAGATCAGTTGGGTGCACGAGTGGGTTACATCGAA
CTGGATCTCAACAGCGGTAAGATCCTTGAGAGTTTTCGCCCCGAAGAACGTTTTCCAATGATGAGCACTT
TTAAAGTTCTGCTATGTGGCGCGGTATTATCCCGTATTGACGCCGGGCAAGAGCAACTCGGTCGCCGCAT
ACACTATTCTCAGAATGACTTGGTTGAGTACTCACCAGTCACAGAAAAGCATCTTACGGATGGCATGACA
GTAAGAGAATTATGCAGTGCTGCCATAACCATGAGTGATAACACTGCGGCCAACTTACTTCTGACAACGA
TCGGAGGACCGAAGGAGCTAACCGCTTTTTTGCACAACATGGGGGATCATGTAACTCGCCTTGATCGTTG
GGAACCGGAGCTGAATGAAGCCATACCAAACGACGAGCGTGACACCACGATGCCTGTAGCAATGGCAACA
ACGTTGCGCAAACTATTAACTGGCGAACTACTTACTCTAGCTTCCCGGCAACAATTAATAGACTGGATGG
AGGCGGATAAAGTTGCAGGACCACTTCTGCGCTCGGCCCTTCCGGCTGGCTGGTTTATTGCTGATAAATC
TGGAGCCGGTGAGCGTGGGTCTCGCGGTATCATTGCAGCACTGGGGCCAGATGGTAAGCCCTCCCGTATC
GTAGTTATCTACACGACGGGGAGTCAGGCAACTATGGATGAACGAAATAGACAGATCGCTGAGATAGGTG
CCTCACTGATTAAGCATTGGTAACTGTCAGACCAAGTTTACTCATATATACTTTAGATTGATTTAAAACT
TCATTTTTAATTTAAAAGGATCTAGGTGAAGATCCTTTTTGATAATCTCATGACCAAAATCCCTTAACGT
GAGTTTTCGTTCCACTGAGCGTCAGACCCCGTAGAAAAGATCAAAGGATCTTC
